>Addgene plasmid #192519 | TL026_AAV_hSyn:SEP-GluA1 | addgene full sequence | sequence record 378605 | Addgene NGS Result
CGCTCACTGAGGCCGCCCGGGCGTCGGGCGACCTTTGGTCGCCCGGCCTCAGTGAGCGAGCGAGCGCGCA
GAGAGGGAGTGGCCAACTCCATCACTAGGGGTTCCTGCGGCCGCACGCGTGTGTCTAGACTGCAGAGGGC
CCTGCGTATGAGTGCAAGTGGGTTTTAGGACCAGGATGAGGCGGGGTGGGGGTGCCTACCTGACGACCGA
CCCCGACCCACTGGACAAGCACCCAACCCCCATTCCCCAAATTGCGCATCCCCTATCAGAGAGGGGGAGG
GGAAACAGGATGCGGCGAGGCGCGTGCGCACTGCCAGCTTCAGCACCGCGGACAGTGCCTTCGCCCCCGC
CTGGCGGCGCGCGCCACCGCCGCCTCAGCACTGAAGGCGCGCTGACGTCACTCGCCGGTCCCCCGCAAAC
TCCCCTTCCCGGCCACCTTGGTCGCGTCCGCGCCGCCGCCGGCCCAGCCGGACCGCACCACGCGAGGCGC
GAGATAGGGGGGCACGGGCGCGACCATCTGCGCTGCGGCGCCGGCGACTCAGCGCTGCCTCAGTCTGCGG
TGGGCAGCGGAGGAGTCGTGTCGTGCCTGAGAGCGCAGTCGAGAAGGTACCGGATCCTCTAGAGTCGACT
CCGGAATAACTTCGTATAGGATACTTTATACGAAGTTATGCAGAATGGTAGCTGGATTGTAGCTGCTATT
AGCAATATGAAACCTCTTAATAACTTCGTATAGCATACATTATACGAAGTTATGGCGCGCCCTTACAATC
CTGTGGCTCCCAAGGGCATCCCTGAACTGTGACTCATGCAGGGAATGGATTGCATGGACTTGGGGAAGTC
CTGGCTGACCACCCGGCCATTCTCTCCACTGCCGCCTCCTCCGCTGGCTCCTGCCCCACTGTTCCGGGGG
AGGGTCGATGTCCGTATGGCTTCATTGATGGATTGCTGTGGGATCAAACAGAAACCCTTCATCCGCTTCG
ACTCGCTACGGGATTTGTAGCAGAACTCGATTAAGGCAACCAGCATGGCCAGTCCCAGCCCTCCAATCAG
GATGTAGAACACGCCTGCCACATTGCTGAGGCTCAAAGCGCTGGTCTTGTCCTTGGAGTCACCTCCCCCG
CTGCCGCACTCGCCCTTGTCGTACCACCATTTGTTTTTCAATTTGTCCAAAAGCCCCTGCTCGTTCAGTT
TTAACACTGCCAGGTTTACTGGATTTCTCAGGGCGGACCCCTTGGGTGTCGCAATGCCATAGCCTTTGGA
ATCCAAGTTACCTCCCACTTTCATGGTGTCACAGGGCTTTCGTTGCTCAATATACTCATTCATGGTGGAC
TCCAGGAGGTAGGCGTATTTGCCTTTAGATTTTCTCACTCTGATCATGCCTTCCTCTGTGGTCCGAACAA
ACACGGATGGTTCTGCAGACTTCATGTATGTCCACATCTTCTCAAACACAGCGATTTTAGATCTCCTGAA
GAACTCCTTAGTGGAGCCTGCTTCCAATGTCCCATAAGCAATTTCCGTCTGCTTTGCCAGGTCCTCTGCA
CTCTCAATGGGAGACACCATCCTCTCCACAGTCAGGAAGGCAGCCAGGTTGGCTGTGTACGAGGAGATGA
TGATCAAAGTGAAGAACCACCAGACGCCGCCGACGATGCGTCCGGACAGGGACCTGGGGGAAATGTCACA
TCCTTGCTGCATGAAGGCCCCCAGGGAGAACCACAGGCTGTTGAATATGCCAAACTCATTTGACTGGTCA
CTGGTTGTCTGGTCTCGTCCCTCTTCAAACTCTTCGCTGTGCCATTCGTAGGGGCTGAAACGGCTGACCA
GGAAGAGGACGACGCTCACTCCAATGTAGGCAAACACTATACACATCCAGATCTCATAGGCCAAAGGGTC
AAGAAAGGAGAAGACACCTGGCTTGGACTTCTGTGGCTTCTTAATCATAATGGAGATTCCCAAACTCATG
AATGGCTTGGAGAAGTCGATGACTTCCTCCCGGACCAAGGTTATGGTCAAGGGAGCCACAGCCACGTCTG
CTCTTCCATAGACCAGTTCTCCCACCATGCCATTCCAAGCCTTTGTGTCGGGATCCCGGGCTCCATATTT
GCCGTCGCTGACAATCTCAAGTCGGTAGGAGTAGCCCACGTGCTTGGCGATCTCTGCAGCCAGCTCCACA
CAGTAGCCCTCATAGCGGTCATTGCCCTCAAACTGGTTGGCATTCTTTTTAAGCATCACGTAAGGATCTT
CGAGGATAGTAGTGACGATGTAGGTCCTATTCTGGACGCTTGAGTTGTCCCCTCCAGCCTGAGCGTCGGT
GGCTGCGGGGACAAATTTATCGTCTTCATTCCAGTAACCAATCTTTCGGATTCCATCATGTTTCATTTCG
ATCACGTGGAGGGTGTAATTGGTCCGGCGCCCTTTCTCGTTGAACTGCACATTTCCTGTCAAACCTTCGA
AGCGCACCTGCTGCAGGGCTCTCTGGATGTCGATCCCTTGACCCCAGGGCACAGCTGGGTTAGCCAGACA
GTCCCCAGCATTCCCCCGGCGGGATATGTCAATCCTCTGCCTCCGCAGGCTTTGGAAGGCCTCAGCCATC
ACCTTGACACCATCATAGGTGAGAGCAGAAGTGTACTTTGGCCTCTTCCAGTCCACCCTGGTATGGTCTC
GGGAGTCACTTGTCCTCCATTGCTGCATGATTCTGGCTGGGATCGTGTCTGTGTAGTTCACCAGCTGGAA
ACCTGTCACATTGGCTCCGCTCTCCTTGAACTTATTTAAGTCAATGTCCATGAAGCCCAGATTGGCGAGG
ATGTAGTGGTACCCGATGCCATTCTTTTCTAGCTTCACGATCTGGCCCAGGATGGCGTTGAGGCGTTCTG
ATTCACAGTCAACCACCACCAGCCTCTCCTTTTTCTTCTCCAGGTCCTGAAAGAGCATCCGGTATCCTTC
CTCGGTGGTTGTCAGAATGTTGACAGCCGTTACCTGCCAGTTCTTCTCTGCGGCTGTATCCAAGACTCTC
TGCAGGACTGACAGGCCCCGGTCAGCATCATAAATGTAGACAAAGGTTTGCCACTTGTAATGGTCGATAA
TGCTAATGAGAGCTTCCTGTAGTTCCGGGCGTAGCTGAAGGACAAATTGATTGGATGTGTCAACAGGAAA
ACTTGGAGTAATGAAGCACACATGGAGGGCCCCACAGAAGGAGGTCAGCATGTTGACAGTCCTTCGTTCA
TAAAATCCAAAGATGGCATAGACTCCTTTGGAGAACTGGGAACAGAAACGGTAAGTCATCTCAAAGCTGT
CGCTGATGTTCACAATATCGATCTGGGGAAGCAGCTTGGGGGGCTCCGTGAGTTGTGACAAAGCAAACCT
AAAAGCCGCATGTTCCTGTGATTGTTGGTTTGGAAATAACCCCCCTATCTGGATATTGTTGGGGAAGCGC
GAACCCCCGCCACCTCCGCCCCCTCCACCTCCACGCGTTTTGTATAGTTCATCCATGCCATGTGTAATCC
CAGCAGCTGTTACAAACTCAAGAAGGACCATGTGGTCTCTCTTTTCGTTGGGATCTTTCGAAAGAGTAGA
AGTTGTAAACAGGTAATGGTTGTCTGGTAAAAGGACGGGCCCATCGCCAATTGGAGTATTTTGTTGATAA
TGGTCTGCTAGTTGAACGCCTCCATCTTCAATGTTGTGTCTAATTTTGAAGTTAGCTTTGATTCCATTCT
TTTGTTTGTCTGCCATGATGTACACCTGGTGATCGTTATAGTTGTATTCCAATTTGTGTCCAAGAATGTT
TCCATCTTCTTTAAAATCAATACCTTTTAACTCGATTCTATTAACAAGGGTATCACCTTCAAACTTGACT
TCAGCACGTGTCTTGTAGTTCCCGTCATCTTTGAAAAATATAGTTCTTTCCTGTACATAACCTTCGGGCA
TGGCACTCTTGAAAAAGTCATGCCGTTTCATATGATCTGGGTATCTTGAAAAGCATTGAACACCATAAGT
TAAAGTAGTGACAAGTGTTGGCCAAGGAACAGGTAGTTTTCCAGTAGTGCAAATAAATTTAAGGGTAAGT
TTTCCGTATGTTGCATCACCTTCACCCTCTCCACTGACAGAAAATTTGTGCCCATTAACATCACCATCTA
ATTCAACAAGAATTGGGACAACTCCAGTGAAAAGTTCTTCTCCTTTACTACGCGTTCCTCCACCCCCTCC
CCCACCGCCTCCACCTCGCGCATTGGCACCCACAACCGCACCTAGAAAACCGGTGCAGAAAAAGGCAAAG
ATGTACGGCATGGTGGCGCTAGCATAACTTCGTATAAAGTATCCTATACGAAGTTATTTGCCTTAACCCA
GAAATTATCACTGTTATTCTTTAGAATGGTGCAAAGAATAACTTCGTATAATGTATGCTATACGAAGTTA
TGAATTCGATATCAAGCTTATCGATAATCAACCTCTGGATTACAAAATTTGTGAAAGATTGACTGGTATT
CTTAACTATGTTGCTCCTTTTACGCTATGTGGATACGCTGCTTTAATGCCTTTGTATCATGCTATTGCTT
CCCGTATGGCTTTCATTTTCTCCTCCTTGTATAAATCCTGGTTGCTGTCTCTTTATGAGGAGTTGTGGCC
CGTTGTCAGGCAACGTGGCGTGGTGTGCACTGTGTTTGCTGACGCAACCCCCACTGGTTGGGGCATTGCC
ACCACCTGTCAGCTCCTTTCCGGGACTTTCGCTTTCCCCCTCCCTATTGCCACGGCGGAACTCATCGCCG
CCTGCCTTGCCCGCTGCTGGACAGGGGCTCGGCTGTTGGGCACTGACAATTCCGTGGTGTTGTCGGGGAA
ATCATCGTCCTTTCCTTGGCTGCTCGCCTATGTTGCCACCTGGATTCTGCGCGGGACGTCCTTCTGCTAC
GTCCCTTCGGCCCTCAATCCAGCGGACCTTCCTTCCCGCGGCCTGCTGCCGGCTCTGCGGCCTCTTCCGC
GTCTTCGCCTTCGCCCTCAGACGAGTCGGATCTCCCTTTGGGCCGCCTCCCCGCATCGATACCGTCGACC
CGGGCGGCCGCTTCGAGCAGACATGATAAGATACATTGATGAGTTTGGACAAACCACAACTAGAATGCAG
TGAAAAAAATGCTTTATTTGTGAAATTTGTGATGCTATTGCTTTATTTGTAACCATTATAAGCTGCAATA
AACTAACCACGTGCGGACCGAGCGGCCGCAGGAACCCCTAGTGATGGAGTTGGCCACTCCCTCTCTGCGC
GCTCGCTCGCTCACTGAGGCCGGGCGACCAAAGGTCGCCCGACGCCCGGGCTTTGCCCGGGCGGCCTCAG
TGAGCGAGCGAGCGCGCAGCTGCCTGCAGGGGCGCCTGATGCGGTATTTTCTCCTTACGCATCTGTGCGG
TATTTCACACCGCATA
[95 nt withheld, positions 5407-5501]
T
[46 nt withheld, positions 5503-5548]
C
[141 nt withheld, positions 5550-5690]
CCTTTGACGTTGGAGTCCACGTTCTTT
[37 nt withheld, positions 5718-5754]
ACTCTATCTCGGGCTATTCTTTTGATTTATAAGGGATTTTGCCGATTTCGGTCTATTGGTTAAAAAATGA
GCTGATTTAACAAAAATTTAACGCGAATTTTAACAAAATATTAACGTTTACAATTTTATGGTGCACTCTC
AGTACAATCTGCTCTGATGCCGCATAGTTAAGCCAGCCCCGACACCCGCCAACACCCGCTGACGCGCCCT
GACGGGCTTGTCTGCTCCCGGCATCCGCTTACAGACAAGCTGTGACCGTCTCCGGGAGCTGCATGTGTCA
GAGGTTTTCACCGTCATCACCGAAACGCGCGAGACGAAAGGGCCTCGTGATACGCCTATTTTTATAGGTT
AATGTCATGATAATAATGGTTTCTTAGACGTCAGGTGGCACTTTTCGGGGAAATGTGCGCGGAACCCCTA
TTTGTTTATTTTTCTAAATACATTCAAATATGTATCCGCTCATGAGACAATAACCCTGATAAATGCTTCA
ATAATATTGAAAAAGGAAGAGTATGAGTATTCAACATTTCCGTGTCGCCCTTATTCCCTTTTTTGCGGCA
TTTTGCCTTCCTGTTTTTGCTCACCCAGAAACGCTGGTGAAAGTAAAAGATGCTGAAGATCAGTTGGGTG
CACGAGTGGGTTACATCGAACTGGATCTCAACAGCGGTAAGATCCTTGAGAGTTTTCGCCCCGAAGAACG
TTTTCCAATGATGAGCACTTTTAAAGTTCTGCTATGTGGCGCGGTATTATCCCGTATTGACGCCGGGCAA
GAGCAACTCGGTCGCCGCATACACTATTCTCAGAATGACTTGGTTGAGTACTCACCAGTCACAGAAAAGC
ATCTTACGGATGGCATGACAGTAAGAGAATTATGCAGTGCTGCCATAACCATGAGTGATAACACTGCGGC
CAACTTACTTCTGACAACGATCGGAGGACCGAAGGAGCTAACCGCTTTTTTGCACAACATGGGGGATCAT
GTAACTCGCCTTGATCGTTGGGAACCGGAGCTGAATGAAGCCATACCAAACGACGAGCGTGACACCACGA
TGCCTGTAGCAATGGCAACAACGTTGCGCAAACTATTAACTGGCGAACTACTTACTCTAGCTTCCCGGCA
ACAATTAATAGACTGGATGGAGGCGGATAAAGTTGCAGGACCACTTCTGCGCTCGGCCCTTCCGGCTGGC
TGGTTTATTGCTGATAAATCTGGAGCCGGTGAGCGTGGGTCTCGCGGTATCATTGCAGCACTGGGGCCAG
ATGGTAAGCCCTCCCGTATCGTAGTTATCTACACGACGGGGAGTCAGGCAACTATGGATGAACGAAATAG
ACAGATCGCTGAGATAGGTGCCTCACTGATTAAGCATTGGTAACTGTCAGACCAAGTTTACTCATATATA
CTTTAGATTGATTTAAAACTTCATTTTTAATTTAAAAGGATCTAGGTGAAGATCCTTTTTGATAATCTCA
TGACCAAAATCCCTTAACGTGAGTTTTCGTTCCACTGAGCGTCAGACCCCGTAGAAAAGATCAAAGGATC
TTCTTGAGATCCTTTTTTTCTGCGCGTAATCTGCTGCTTGCAAACAAAAAAACCACCGCTACCAGCGGTG
GTTTGTTTGCCGGATCAAGAGCTACCAACTCTTTTTCCGAAGGTAACTGGCTTCAGCAGAGCGCAGATAC
CAAATACTGTTCTTCTAGTGTAGCCGTAGTTAGGCCACCACTTCAAGAACTCTGTAGCACCGCCTACATA
CCTCGCTCTGCTAATCCTGTTACCAGTGGCTGCTGCCAGTGGCGATAAGTCGTGTCTTACCGGGTTGGAC
TCAAGACGATAGTTACCGGATAAGGCGCAGCGGTCGGGCTGAACGGGGGGTTCGTGCACACAGCCCAGCT
TGGAGCGAACGACCTACACCGAACTGAGATACCTACAGCGTGAGCTATGAGAAAGCGCCACGCTTCCCGA
AGGGAGAAAGGCGGACAGGTATCCGGTAAGCGGCAGGGTCGGAACAGGAGAGCGCACGAGGGAGCTTCCA
GGGGGAAACGCCTGGTATCTTTATAGTCCTGTCGGGTTTCGCCACCTCTGACTTGAGCGTCGATTTTTGT
GATGCTCGTCAGGGGGGCGGAGCCTATGGAAAAACGCCAGCAACGCGGCCTTTTTACGGTTCCTGGCCTT
TTGCTGGCCTTTTGCTCACATGTCCTGCAGGCAGCTGCGCGCTCGCT
Features (pLannotate 1.2.2; 23 found; start..end, strand, type, name):
     15..106     -  repeat_region  AAV2 ITR (fragment): inverted terminal repeat of adeno-associated virus serotype 2 inverted
    151..598     +  promoter       hSyn promoter: human synapsin I promoter; confers neuron-specific expression (Kügler et al., 2003)
    612..629     +  misc_feature   MCS (fragment): pUC18/19 multiple cloning site
    636..669     +  protein_bind   lox2272: Cre-mediated recombination occurs in the 8-bp core sequence (GGATACTT). lox2272 sites are compatible with each other, but incompatible with loxP or loxN sites (Lee and Saito, 1988). Cre recombinase
    670..719     -  intron         β-globin intron (fragment): internally truncated intron from human β-globin
    720..753     +  protein_bind   loxP: Cre-mediated recombination occurs in the 8-bp core sequence (GCATACAT). Cre recombinase
    766..3426    -  CDS            Gria1: GRIA1_RAT - Also known as Glur1. Experimental evidence at protein level: Swiss-Prot protein existence level 1. Ionotropic glutamate receptor. L-glutamate acts as an excitatory neurotransmitter at many synapses in the central nervous system. Binding of the excitatory neurotransmitter L-glutamate induces a conformation change, leading to the opening of the cation channel, and thereby converts the chemical signal to an electrical impulse. The receptor then desensitizes rapidly and enters a transient inactive state, characterized by the presence of bound agonist. In the presence of CACNG4 or CACNG
   3469..4179    -  CDS            superecliptic pHluorin: pH-sensitive mutant of green fluorescent protein (Ng et al., 2002) excited strongly by blue light at neutral pH but minimally fluorescent at acidic pH
   4294..4327    -  protein_bind   lox2272: Cre-mediated recombination occurs in the 8-bp core sequence (GGATACTT). lox2272 sites are compatible with each other, but incompatible with loxP or loxN sites (Lee and Saito, 1988). Cre recombinase
   4328..4377    -  intron         β-globin intron (fragment): internally truncated intron from human β-globin
   4378..4411    -  protein_bind   loxP: Cre-mediated recombination occurs in the 8-bp core sequence (GCATACAT). Cre recombinase
   4412..4436    +  misc_feature   MCS (fragment): pBluescript multiple cloning site
   4436..5024    +  misc_feature   WPRE: woodchuck hepatitis virus posttranscriptional regulatory element
   5058..5183    -  polyA_signal   SV40 poly(A) signal (fragment): SV40 polyadenylation signal
   5210..5350    +  repeat_region  AAV2 ITR: inverted terminal repeat of adeno-associated virus serotype 2 inverted
   5355..5406    -  misc_feature   bom (fragment): basis of mobility region from pBR322
   5425..5880    +  rep_origin     f1 ori (sequence partly withheld): f1 bacteriophage origin of replication; arrow indicates direction of (+) strand synthesis
   5881..5930    -  misc_feature   bom (fragment): basis of mobility region from pBR322
   6032..6067    -  CDS            rop (fragment): Rop protein, which maintains plasmids at low copy number; rop
   6162..6266    +  promoter       AmpR promoter: bla
   6267..7127    +  CDS            AmpR: β-lactamase; bla; confers resistance to ampicillin, carbenicillin, and related antibiotics
   7298..7886    +  rep_origin     ori: high-copy-number ColE1/pMB1/pBR322/pUC origin of replication
   7959..15      +  repeat_region  AAV2 ITR (fragment) (across the origin): inverted terminal repeat of adeno-associated virus serotype 2 inverted
