[The description below was written by a language model from this plasmid's Addgene catalogue record and pLannotate feature annotations shown in this document.]
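Description:
TL026_AAV_hSyn:SEP-GluA1 is an AAV transfer plasmid on a pAAV backbone, designed for neuron-specific, Cre-dependent expression of the AMPA receptor subunit GluA1 fused at its N terminus to super ecliptic pHluorin (SEP). The expression cassette lies between AAV2 inverted terminal repeats, which allow the intervening DNA to be packaged into recombinant AAV particles. The bacterial portion carries a high-copy ColE1/pUC-type origin, an f1 origin and an ampicillin resistance gene. The record lists a recombination-deficient growth strain, a common choice for repeat-containing ITR plasmids.

The human synapsin I promoter drives the payload. The feature table shows the SEP and Gria1 coding sequences on the reverse strand relative to the promoter, flanked on each side by a lox2272 and a loxP site, with the two pairs in opposing orientation. This is a double-floxed inverted (DIO/FLEx) arrangement, consistent with the catalogue's Cre/Lox classification. Without Cre the open reading frame is antisense and is not expressed. Cre recombination inverts the cassette and then locks it in the sense orientation, so the fusion is produced only in Cre-expressing neurons. A WPRE downstream enhances transcript stability and expression, and it is followed by a fragment of the SV40 polyadenylation signal.

SEP fluoresces at neutral pH but is quenched in acidic compartments, so placing it on the extracellular N terminus of GluA1 preferentially reports receptors at the cell surface rather than those in acidic intracellular vesicles. The associated work concerns AMPA receptor dynamics during memory formation. The catalogue gives the insert species as mouse, whereas the automated annotation matched the coding sequence to the rat Gria1 protein entry. The sequenced record is also slightly shorter than the stated total vector size.
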