Addgene plasmid #192519: TL026_AAV_hSyn:SEP-GluA1
Purpose: Expression of AMPA GluA1 with N terminal super ecliptic phluorin (SEP) fusion
Depositing lab: Adam Cohen. Depositing organization: Harvard University. Publication: Mapping memories: pulse-chase labeling reveals AMPA receptor dynamics during memory formation. Kim D, Park P, Li X, Wong Campos JD, Tian H, Moult EM, Grimm JB, Lavis L, Cohen AE. bioRxiv. 2023 May 29:2023.05.26.541296. doi: 10.1101/2023.05.26.541296. Preprint. PubMed 37292614.
Backbone
  Vector backbone: pAAV
  Backbone size w/o insert (bp): 3519
  Total vector size (bp): 7982
  Vector type: AAV, Cre/Lox
Growth in bacteria
  Bacterial resistance: Ampicillin, 100 μg/mL
  Growth temperature: 30°C
  Growth strain: NEB Stable
  Copy number: Unknown
Gene/Insert
  Gene/Insert name: SEP-GluA1
  Species: M. musculus (mouse)
  Insert size (bp): 3519
  Promoter: hSyn
  Tag / fusion protein: super ecliptic phluorin (N terminal on insert)
  Cloning method: Gibson Cloning
  Sequencing primers: 5′ hSyn-F: CAGCCGGACCGCACCACGCG; 3′ WPRE-R: CATAGCGTAAAAGGAGCAACA
Terms and licenses: Academic/Nonprofit Terms; Industry Terms: Not Available to Industry
How to cite: TL026_AAV_hSyn:SEP-GluA1 was a gift from Adam Cohen (Addgene plasmid # 192519 ; http://n2t.net/addgene:192519 ; RRID:Addgene_192519)
